>Addgene plasmid #223638 | pHR-CD28-mTFP1 | addgene full sequence | sequence record 444098 | Addgene NGS Result
CGATACCGTCGACCTCGAGGGAATTAATTCGAGCTCGGTACCTTTAAGACCAATGACTTACAAGGCAGCT
GTAGATCTTAGCCACTTTTTAAAAGAAAAGGGGGGACTGGAAGGGCTAATTCACTCCCAACGAAGACAAG
ATCTGCTTTTTGCTTGTACTGGGTCTCTCTGGTTAGACCAGATCTGAGCCTGGGAGCTCTCTGGCTAACT
AGGGAACCCACTGCTTAAGCCTCAATAAAGCTTGCCTTGAGTGCTTCAAGTAGTGTGTGCCCGTCTGTTG
TGTGACTCTGGTAACTAGAGATCCCTCAGACCCTTTTAGTCAGTGTGGAAAATCTCTAGCAGCATCTAGA
ATTAATTCCGTGTATTCTATAGTGTCACCTAAATCGTATGTGTATGATACATAAGGTTATGTATTAATTG
TAGCCGCGTTCTAACGACAATATGTACAAGCCTAATTGTGTAGCATCTGGCTTACTGAAGCAGACCCTAT
CATCTCTCTCGTAAACTGCCGTCAGAGTCGGTTTGGTTGGACGAACCTTCTGAGTTTCTGGTAACGCCGT
CCCGCACCCGGAAATGGTCAGCGAACCAATCAGCAGGGTCATCGCTAGCCAGATCCTCTACGCCGGACGC
ATCGTGGCCGGCATCACCGGCGCCACAGGTGCGGTTGCTGGCGCCTATATCGCCGACATCACCGATGGGG
AAGATCGGGCTCGCCACTTCGGGCTCATGAGCGCTTGTTTCGGCGTGGGTATGGTGGCAGGCCCCGTGGC
CGGGGGACTGTTGGGCGCCATCTCCTTGCATGCACCATTCCTTGCGGCGGCGGTGCTCAACGGCCTCAAC
CTACTACTGGGCTGCTTCCTAATGCAGGAGTCGCATAAGGGAGAGCGTCGAATGGTGCACTCTCAGTACA
ATCTGCTCTGATGCCGCATAGTTAAGCCAGCCCCGACACCCGCCAACACCCGCTGACGCGCCCTGACGGG
CTTGTCTGCTCCCGGCATCCGCTTACAGACAAGCTGTGACCGTCTCCGGGAGCTGCATGTGTCAGAGGTT
TTCACCGTCATCACCGAAACGCGCGAGACGAAAGGGCCTCGTGATACGCCTATTTTTATAGGTTAATGTC
ATGATAATAATGGTTTCTTAGACGTCAGGTGGCACTTTTCGGGGAAATGTGCGCGGAACCCCTATTTGTT
TATTTTTCTAAATACATTCAAATATGTATCCGCTCATGAGACAATAACCCTGATAAATGCTTCAATAATA
TTGAAAAAGGAAGAGTATGAGTATTCAACATTTCCGTGTCGCCCTTATTCCCTTTTTTGCGGCATTTTGC
CTTCCTGTTTTTGCTCACCCAGAAACGCTGGTGAAAGTAAAAGATGCTGAAGATCAGTTGGGTGCACGAG
TGGGTTACATCGAACTGGATCTCAACAGCGGTAAGATCCTTGAGAGTTTTCGCCCCGAAGAACGTTTTCC
AATGATGAGCACTTTTAAAGTTCTGCTATGTGGCGCGGTATTATCCCGTATTGACGCCGGGCAAGAGCAA
CTCGGTCGCCGCATACACTATTCTCAGAATGACTTGGTTGAGTACTCACCAGTCACAGAAAAGCATCTTA
CGGATGGCATGACAGTAAGAGAATTATGCAGTGCTGCCATAACCATGAGTGATAACACTGCGGCCAACTT
ACTTCTGACAACGATCGGAGGACCGAAGGAGCTAACCGCTTTTTTGCACAACATGGGGGATCATGTAACT
CGCCTTGATCGTTGGGAACCGGAGCTGAATGAAGCCATACCAAACGACGAGCGTGACACCACGATGCCTG
TAGCAATGGCAACAACGTTGCGCAAACTATTAACTGGCGAACTACTTACTCTAGCTTCCCGGCAACAATT
AATAGACTGGATGGAGGCGGATAAAGTTGCAGGACCACTTCTGCGCTCGGCCCTTCCGGCTGGCTGGTTT
ATTGCTGATAAATCTGGAGCCGGTGAGCGTGGGTCTCGCGGTATCATTGCAGCACTGGGGCCAGATGGTA
AGCCCTCCCGTATCGTAGTTATCTACACGACGGGGAGTCAGGCAACTATGGATGAACGAAATAGACAGAT
CGCTGAGATAGGTGCCTCACTGATTAAGCATTGGTAACTGTCAGACCAAGTTTACTCATATATACTTTAG
ATTGATTTAAAACTTCATTTTTAATTTAAAAGGATCTAGGTGAAGATCCTTTTTGATAATCTCATGACCA
AAATCCCTTAACGTGAGTTTTCGTTCCACTGAGCGTCAGACCCCGTAGAAAAGATCAAAGGATCTTCTTG
AGATCCTTTTTTTCTGCGCGTAATCTGCTGCTTGCAAACAAAAAAACCACCGCTACCAGCGGTGGTTTGT
TTGCCGGATCAAGAGCTACCAACTCTTTTTCCGAAGGTAACTGGCTTCAGCAGAGCGCAGATACCAAATA
CTGTTCTTCTAGTGTAGCCGTAGTTAGGCCACCACTTCAAGAACTCTGTAGCACCGCCTACATACCTCGC
TCTGCTAATCCTGTTACCAGTGGCTGCTGCCAGTGGCGATAAGTCGTGTCTTACCGGGTTGGACTCAAGA
CGATAGTTACCGGATAAGGCGCAGCGGTCGGGCTGAACGGGGGGTTCGTGCACACAGCCCAGCTTGGAGC
GAACGACCTACACCGAACTGAGATACCTACAGCGTGAGCTATGAGAAAGCGCCACGCTTCCCGAAGGGAG
AAAGGCGGACAGGTATCCGGTAAGCGGCAGGGTCGGAACAGGAGAGCGCACGAGGGAGCTTCCAGGGGGA
AACGCCTGGTATCTTTATAGTCCTGTCGGGTTTCGCCACCTCTGACTTGAGCGTCGATTTTTGTGATGCT
CGTCAGGGGGGCGGAGCCTATGGAAAAACGCCAGCAACGCGGCCTTTTTACGGTTCCTGGCCTTTTGCTG
GCCTTTTGCTCACATGTTCTTTCCTGCGTTATCCCCTGATTCTGTGGATAACCGTATTACCGCCTTTGAG
TGAGCTGATACCGCTCGCCGCAGCCGAACGACCGAGCGCAGCGAGTCAGTGAGCGAGGAAGCGGAAGAGC
GCCCAATACGCAAACCGCCTCTCCCCGCGCGTTGGCCGATTCATTAATGCAGCTGTGGAATGTGTGTCAG
TTAGGGTGTGGAAAGTCCCCAGGCTCCCCAGCAGGCAGAAGTATGCAAAGCATGCATCTCAATTAGTCAG
CAACCAGGTGTGGAAAGTCCCCAGGCTCCCCAGCAGGCAGAAGTATGCAAAGCATGCATCTCAATTAGTC
AGCAACCATAGTCCCGCCCCTAACTCCGCCCATCCCGCCCCTAACTCCGCCCAGTTCCGCCCATTCTCCG
CCCCATGGCTGACTAATTTTTTTTATTTATGCAGAGGCCGAGGCCGCCTCGGCCTCTGAGCTATTCCAGA
AGTAGTGAGGAGGCTTTTTTGGAGGCCTAGGCTTTTGCAAAAAGCTTGGACACAAGACAGGCTTGCGAGA
TATGTTTGAGAATACCACTTTATCCCGCGTCAGGGAGAGGCAGTGCGTAAAAAGACGCGGACTCATGTGA
AATACTGGTTTTTAGTGCGCCAGATCTCTATAATCTCGCGCAACCTATTTTCCCCTCGAACACTTTTTAA
GCCGTAGATAAACAGGCTGGGACACTTCACATGAGCGAAAAATACATCGTCACCTGGGACATGTTGCAGA
TCCATGCACGTAAACTCGCAAGCCGACTGATGCCTTCTGAACAATGGAAAGGCATTATTGCCGTAAGCCG
TGGCGGTCTGTACCGGGTGCGTTACTGGCGCGTGAACTGGGTATTCGTCATGTCGATACCGTTTGTATTT
CCAGCTACGATCACGACAACCAGCGCGAGCTTAAAGTGCTGAAACGCGCAGAAGGCGATGGCGAAGGCTT
CATCGTTATTGATGACCTGGTGGATACCGGTGGTACTGCGGTTGCGATTCGTGAAATGTATCCAAAAGCG
CACTTTGTCACCATCTTCGCAAAACCGGCTGGTCGTCCGCTGGTTGATGACTATGTTGTTGATATCCCGC
AAGATACCTGGATTGAACAGCCGTGGGATATGGGCGTCGTATTCGTCCCGCCAATCTCCGGTCGCTAATC
TTTTCAACGCCTGGCACTGCCGGGCGTTGTTCTTTTTAACTTCAGGCGGGTTACAATAGTTTCCAGTAAG
TATTCTGGAGGCTGCATCCATGACACAGGCAAACCTGAGCGAAACCCTGTTCAAACCCCGCTTTAAACAT
CCTGAAACCTCGACGCTAGTCCGCCGCTTTAATCACGGCGCACAACCGCCTGTGCAGTCGGCCCTTGATG
GTAAAACCATCCCTCACTGGTATCGCATGATTAACCGTCTGATGTGGATCTGGCGCGGCATTGACCCACG
CGAAATCCTCGACGTCCAGGCACGTATTGTGATGAGCGATGCCGAACGTACCGACGATGATTTATACGAT
ACGGTGATTGGCTACCGTGGCGGCAACTGGATTTATGAGTGGGCCCCGGATCTTTGTGAAGGAACCTTAC
TTCTGTGGTGTGACATAATTGGACAAACTACCTACAGAGATTTAAAGCTCTAAGGTAAATATAAAATTTT
TAAGTGTATAATGTGTTAAACTACTGATTCTAATTGTTTGTGTATTTTAGATTCCAACCTATGGAACTGA
TGAATGGGAGCAGTGGTGGAATGCCTTTAATGAGGAAAACCTGTTTTGCTCAGAAGAAATGCCATCTAGT
GATGATGAGGCTACTGCTGACTCTCAACATTCTACTCCTCCAAAAAAGAAGAGAAAGGTAGAAGACCCCA
AGGACTTTCCTTCAGAATTGCTAAGTTTTTTGAGTCATGCTGTGTTTAGTAATAGAACTCTTGCTTGCTT
TGCTATTTACACCACAAAGGAAAAAGCTGCACTGCTATACAAGAAAATTATGGAAAAATATTCTGTAACC
TTTATAAGTAGGCATAACAGTTATAATCATAACATACTGTTTTTTCTTACTCCACACAGGCATAGAGTGT
CTGCTATTAATAACTATGCTCAAAAATTGTGTACCTTTAGCTTTTTAATTTGTAAAGGGGTTAATAAGGA
ATATTTGATGTATAGTGCCTTGACTAGAGATCATAATCAGCCATACCACATTTGTAGAGGTTTTACTTGC
TTTAAAAAACCTCCCACACCTCCCCCTGAACCTGAAACATAAAATGAATGCAATTGTTGTTGTTAACTTG
TTTATTGCAGCTTATAATGGTTACAAATAAAGCAATAGCATCACAAATTTCACAAATAAAGCATTTTTTT
CACTGCATTCTAGTTGTGGTTTGTCCAAACTCATCAATGTATCTTATCATGTCTGGATCAACTGGATAAC
TCAAGCTAACCAAAATCATCCCAAACTTCCCACCCCATACCCTATTACCACTGCCAATTACCTGTGGTTT
CATTTACTCTAAACCTGTGATTCCTCTGAATTATTTTCATTTTAAAGAAATTGTATTTGTTAAATATGTA
CTACAAACTTAGTAGTTGGAAGGGCTAATTCACTCCCAAAGAAGACAAGATATCCTTGATCTGTGGATCT
ACCACACACAAGGCTACTTCCCTGATTAGCAGAACTACACACCAGGGCCAGGGGTCAGATATCCACTGAC
CTTTGGATGGTGCTACAAGCTAGTACCAGTTGAGCCAGATAAGGTAGAAGAGGCCAATAAAGGAGAGAAC
ACCAGCTTGTTACACCCTGTGAGCCTGCATGGGATGGATGACCCGGAGAGAGAAGTGTTAGAGTGGAGGT
TTGACAGCCGCCTAGCATTTCATCACGTGGCCCGAGAGCTGCATCCGGAGTACTTCAAGAACTGCTGATA
TCGAGCTTGCTACAAGGGACTTTCCGCTGGGGACTTTCCAGGGAGGCGTGGCCTGGGCGGGACTGGGGAG
TGGCGAGCCCTCAGATCCTGCATATAAGCAGCTGCTTTTTGCCTGTACTGGGTCTCTCTGGTTAGACCAG
ATCTGAGCCTGGGAGCTCTCTGGCTAACTAGGGAACCCACTGCTTAAGCCTCAATAAAGCTTGCCTTGAG
TGCTTCAAGTAGTGTGTGCCCGTCTGTTGTGTGACTCTGGTAACTAGAGATCCCTCAGACCCTTTTAGTC
AGTGTGGAAAATCTCTAGCAGTGGCGCCCGAACAGGGACTTGAAAGCGAAAGGGAAACCAGAGGAGCTCT
CTCGACGCAGGACTCGGCTTGCTGAAGCGCGCACGGCAAGAGGCGAGGGGCGGCGACTGGTGAGTACGCC
AAAAATTTTGACTAGCGGAGGCTAGAAGGAGAGAGATGGGTGCGAGAGCGTCAGTATTAAGCGGGGGAGA
ATTAGATCGCGATGGGAAAAAATTCGGTTAAGGCCAGGGGGAAAGAAAAAATATAAATTAAAACATATAG
TATGGGCAAGCAGGGAGCTAGAACGATTCGCAGTTAATCCTGGCCTGTTAGAAACATCAGAAGGCTGTAG
ACAAATACTGGGACAGCTACAACCATCCCTTCAGACAGGATCAGAAGAACTTAGATCATTATATAATACA
GTAGCAACCCTCTATTGTGTGCATCAAAGGATAGAGATAAAAGACACCAAGGAAGCTTTAGACAAGATAG
AGGAAGAGCAAAACAAAAGTAAGACCACCGCACAGCAAGCGGCCGGCCGCTGATCTTCAGACCTGGAGGA
GGAGATATGAGGGACAATTGGAGAAGTGAATTATATAAATATAAAGTAGTAAAAATTGAACCATTAGGAG
TAGCACCCACCAAGGCAAAGAGAAGAGTGGTGCAGAGAGAAAAAAGAGCAGTGGGAATAGGAGCTTTGTT
CCTTGGGTTCTTGGGAGCAGCAGGAAGCACTATGGGCGCAGCGTCAATGACGCTGACGGTACAGGCCAGA
CAATTATTGTCTGGTATAGTGCAGCAGCAGAACAATTTGCTGAGGGCTATTGAGGCGCAACAGCATCTGT
TGCAACTCACAGTCTGGGGCATCAAGCAGCTCCAGGCAAGAATCCTGGCTGTGGAAAGATACCTAAAGGA
TCAACAGCTCCTGGGGATTTGGGGTTGCTCTGGAAAACTCATTTGCACCACTGCTGTGCCTTGGAATGCT
AGTTGGAGTAATAAATCTCTGGAACAGATTTGGAATCACACGACCTGGATGGAGTGGGACAGAGAAATTA
ACAATTACACAAGCTTAATACACTCCTTAATTGAAGAATCGCAAAACCAGCAAGAAAAGAATGAACAAGA
ATTATTGGAATTAGATAAATGGGCAAGTTTGTGGAATTGGTTTAACATAACAAATTGGCTGTGGTATATA
AAATTATTCATAATGATAGTAGGAGGCTTGGTAGGTTTAAGAATAGTTTTTGCTGTACTTTCTATAGTGA
ATAGAGTTAGGCAGGGATATTCACCATTATCGTTTCAGACCCACCTCCCAACCCCGAGGGGACCCGACAG
GCCCGAAGGAATAGAAGAAGAAGGTGGAGAGAGAGACAGAGACAGATCCATTCGATTAGTGAACGGATCT
CGACGGTATCGCCAAATGGCAGTATTCATCCACAATTTTAAAAGAAAAGGGGGGATTGGGGGGTACAGTG
CAGGGGAAAGAATAGTAGACATAATAGCAACAGACATACAAACTAAAGAATTACAAAAACAAATTACAAA
AATTCAAAATTTTCGGGTTTATTACAGGGACAGCAGAGATCCAGTTTGGATCGATAAGCTTGATATCGAA
TTCCTGCAGCCCCGATAAAATAAAAGATTTTATTTAGTCTCCAGAAAAAGGGGGGAATGAAAGACCCCAC
CTGTAGGTTTGGCAAGCTAGCTGCAGTAACGCCATTTTGCAAGGCATGGAAAAATACCAAACCAAGAATA
GAGAAGTTCAGATCAAGGGCGGGTACATGAAAATAGCTAACGTTGGGCCAAACAGGATATCTGCGGTGAG
CAGTTTCGGCCCCGGCCCGGGGCCAAGAACAGATGGTCACCGCAGTTTCGGCCCCGGCCCGAGGCCAAGA
ACAGATGGTCCCCAGATATGGCCCAACCCTCAGCAGTTTCTTAAGACCCATCAGATGTTTCCAGGCTCCC
CCAAGGACCTGAAATGACCCTGCGCCTTATTTGAATTAACCAATCAGCCTGCTTCTCGCTTCTGTTCGCG
CGCTTCTGCTTCCCGAGCTCTATAAAAGAGCTCACAACCCCTCACTCGGCGCGCCAGTCCTCCGACAGAC
TGAGTCGCCCGGGGGGGATCTGGAGCTCTCGAGAATTCTCACGATGCTCAGGCTGCTCTTGGCTCTCAAC
TTATTCCCTTCAATTCAAGTAACAGGAAACAAGATTTTGGTGAAGCAGTCGCCCATGCTTGTAGCGTACG
ACAATGCGGTCAACCTTAGCTGCAAGTATTCCTACAATCTCTTCTCAAGGGAGTTCCGGGCATCCCTTCA
CAAAGGACTGGATAGTGCTGTGGAAGTCTGTGTTGTATATGGGAATTACTCCCAGCAGCTTCAGGTTTAC
TCAAAAACGGGGTTCAACTGTGATGGGAAATTGGGCAATGAATCAGTGACATTCTACCTCCAGAATTTGT
ATGTTAACCAAACAGATATTTACTTCTGCAAAATTGAAGTTATGTATCCTCCTCCTTACCTAGACAATGA
GAAGAGCAATGGAACCATTATCCATGTGAAAGGGAAACACCTTTGTCCAAGTCCCCTATTTCCCGGACCT
TCTAAGCCCTTTTGGGTGCTGGTGGTGGTTGGTGGAGTCCTGGCTTGCTATAGCTTGCTAGTAACAGTGG
CCTTTATTATTTTCTGGGTGAGGAGTAAGAGGAGCAGGCTCCTGCACAGTGACTACATGAACATGACTCC
CCGCCGCCCCGGGCCCACCCGCAAGCATTACCAGCCCTATGCCCCACCACGCGACTTCGCAGCCTATCGC
TCCCGTCTGCAGGATATCAAGCTTGCGGTACCGCGGGCCCGGGATCCACCGGTCGCCACCATGGTGAGCA
AGGGCGAGGAGACCACAATGGGCGTAATCAAGCCCGACATGAAGATCAAGCTGAAGATGGAGGGCAACGT
GAATGGCCACGCCTTCGTGATCGAGGGCGAGGGCGAGGGCAAGCCCTACGACGGCACCAACACCATCAAC
CTGGAGGTGAAGGAGGGAGCCCCCCTGCCCTTCTCCTACGACATTCTGACCACCGCGTTCGCCTACGGCA
ACAGGGCCTTCACCAAGTACCCCGACGACATCCCCAACTACTTCAAGCAGTCCTTCCCCGAGGGCTACTC
TTGGGAGCGCACCATGACCTTCGAGGACAAGGGCATCGTGAAGGTGAAGTCCGACATCTCCATGGAGGAG
GACTCCTTCATCTACGAGATACACCTCAAGGGCGAGAACTTCCCCCCCAACGGCCCCGTGATGCAGAAGA
AGACCACCGGCTGGGACGCCTCCACCGAGAGGATGTACGTGCGCGACGGCGTGCTGAAGGGCGACGTCAA
GCACAAGCTGCTGCTGGAGGGCGGCGGCCACCACCGCGTTGACTTCAAGACCATCTACAGGGCCAAGAAG
GCGGTGAAGCTGCCCGACTATCACTTTGTGGACCACCGCATCGAGATCCTGAACCACGACAAGGACTACA
ACAAGGTGACCGTTTACGAGAGCGCCGTGGCCCGCAACTCCACCGACGGCATGGACGAGCTGTACAAGTA
AAGCGGCCGCGACTCTAGAGTCGACCTGCAGGCATGCAAGCTTGATATCAAGCTTATCGATAATCAACCT
CTGGATTACAAAATTTGTGAAAGATTGACTGGTATTCTTAACTATGTTGCTCCTTTTACGCTATGTGGAT
ACGCTGCTTTAATGCCTTTGTATCATGCTATTGCTTCCCGTATGGCTTTCATTTTCTCCTCCTTGTATAA
ATCCTGGTTGCTGTCTCTTTATGAGGAGTTGTGGCCCGTTGTCAGGCAACGTGGCGTGGTGTGCACTGTG
TTTGCTGACGCAACCCCCACTGGTTGGGGCATTGCCACCACCTGTCAGCTCCTTTCCGGGACTTTCGCTT
TCCCCCTCCCTATTGCCACGGCGGAACTCATCGCCGCCTGCCTTGCCCGCTGCTGGACAGGGGCTCGGCT
GTTGGGCACTGACAATTCCGTGGTGTTGTCGGGGAAATCATCGTCCTTTCCTTGGCTGCTCGCCTGTGTT
GCCACCTGGATTCTGCGCGGGACGTCCTTCTGCTACGTCCCTTCGGCCCTCAATCCAGCGGACCTTCCTT
CCCGCGGCCTGCTGCCGGCTCTGCGGCCTCTTCCGCGTCTTCGCCTTCGCCCTCAGACGAGTCGGATCTC
CCTTTGGGCCGCCTCCCCGCAT
Features (pLannotate 1.2.2; 35 found; start..end, strand, type, name):
     38..106     +  CDS            nef (fragment): NEF_HV1Z2 - Experimental evidence at protein level: Swiss-Prot protein existence level 1. Extracellular Nef protein targets CD4(+) T-lymphocytes for apoptosis by interacting with CXCR4 surface receptors. From Human immunodeficiency virus type 1 group M subtype D (isolate Z2/CDC-Z34) (HIV-1).
    108..341     +  LTR            3' LTR (ΔU3): self-inactivating 3' long terminal repeat (LTR) from HIV-1
    366..384     -  promoter       SP6 promoter: promoter for bacteriophage SP6 RNA polymerase
    612..891     +  CDS            TcR (fragment): tetracycline efflux protein; tet; confers resistance to tetracycline
    892..940     -  misc_feature   bom (fragment): basis of mobility region from pBR322
   1042..1077    -  CDS            rop (fragment): Rop protein, which maintains plasmids at low copy number; rop
   1172..1276    +  promoter       AmpR promoter: bla
   1277..2137    +  CDS            AmpR: β-lactamase; bla; confers resistance to ampicillin, carbenicillin, and related antibiotics
   2308..2896    +  rep_origin     ori: high-copy-number ColE1/pMB1/pBR322/pUC origin of replication
   3079..3135    +  CDS            lacI (fragment): lac repressor; lacI; The lac repressor binds to the lac operator to inhibit transcription in E. coli. This inhibition can be relieved by adding lactose or isopropyl-β-D-thiogalactopyranoside (IPTG).
   3142..3471    +  promoter       SV40 promoter: SV40 enhancer and early promoter
   3671..3790    +  CDS            gpt (fragment): XGPT_ECOLI - Also known as gpp, gxu. Experimental evidence at protein level: Swiss-Prot protein existence level 1. Purine salvage pathway enzyme that catalyzes the transfer of the ribosyl-5-phosphate group from 5-phospho-alpha-D-ribose 1- diphosphate (PRPP) to the N9 position of the 6-oxopurines guanine and xanthine to form the corresponding ribonucleotides GMP (guanosine 5'- monophosphate) and XMP (xanthosine 5'-monophosphate), with the release of PPi. To a lesser extent, also acts on hypoxanthine (PubMed:9100006, PubMed:3886014). Does not ribophosphorylate adenine (PubMed:3886014). From Esch
   3790..4125    +  CDS            gpt (fragment): XGPT_ECOLI - Also known as gpp, gxu. Experimental evidence at protein level: Swiss-Prot protein existence level 1. Purine salvage pathway enzyme that catalyzes the transfer of the ribosyl-5-phosphate group from 5-phospho-alpha-D-ribose 1- diphosphate (PRPP) to the N9 position of the 6-oxopurines guanine and xanthine to form the corresponding ribonucleotides GMP (guanosine 5'- monophosphate) and XMP (xanthosine 5'-monophosphate), with the release of PPi. To a lesser extent, also acts on hypoxanthine (PubMed:9100006, PubMed:3886014). Does not ribophosphorylate adenine (PubMed:3886014). From Esch
   4220..4525    +  CDS            frsA (fragment): FRSA_ECOLI - Also known as yafA. Experimental evidence at protein level: Swiss-Prot protein existence level 1. Catalyzes the hydrolysis of esters (PubMed:15808744). Displays esterase activity toward pNP-butyrate (PubMed:15808744). May stimulate mixed-acid fermentation by acting as a fermentation/respiration switch that down-regulates respiration and up- regulates fermentation rates (PubMed:15169777). From Escherichia coli (strain K12).
   4529..4603    +  CDS            small t antigen (fragment): SV40 (simian virus 40) small t antigen
   4605..4670    +  intron         small t intron: SV40 (simian virus 40) small t antigen intron
   4800..4820    +  CDS            SV40 NLS: nuclear localization signal of SV40 (simian virus 40) large T antigen
   5139..5222    +  CDS            large T antigen (fragment): large T antigen from SV40 (simian virus 40)
   5245..5379    +  polyA_signal   SV40 poly(A) signal: SV40 polyadenylation signal
   5546..5875    +  CDS            nef (fragment): NEF_HV1BR - Experimental evidence at protein level: Swiss-Prot protein existence level 1. Extracellular Nef protein targets CD4(+) T-lymphocytes for apoptosis by interacting with CXCR4 surface receptors (PubMed:14990729). From Human immunodeficiency virus type 1 group M subtype B (isolate BRU/LAI) (HIV-1).
   5923..6180    +  LTR            5' LTR (truncated): truncated 5' long terminal repeat (LTR) from HIV-1
   6227..6352    +  misc_feature   HIV-1 Ψ: packaging signal of human immunodeficiency virus type 1
   6336..6674    +  CDS            HIV-1 gag (fragment): gag protein from human immunodeficiency virus 1; gag
   6849..7082    +  misc_feature   RRE: The Rev response element (RRE) of HIV-1 allows for Rev-dependent mRNA export from the nucleus to the cytoplasm.
   7459..7559    +  CDS            Rev (fragment): human immunodeficiency virus 1 (HIV-1) Rev protein; rev; enhances nuclear export of unspliced and incompletely spliced viral mRNAs
   7596..7713    +  misc_feature   cPPT/CTS: central polypurine tract and central termination sequence of HIV-1
   7750..7782    -  misc_feature   MCS (fragment): pBluescript multiple cloning site
   7866..8273    +  promoter       SFFV promoter: spleen focus-forming virus long terminal repeat (LTR) promoter
   8304..8963    +  CDS            CD28: CD28_HUMAN - Experimental evidence at protein level: Swiss-Prot protein existence level 1. Involved in T-cell activation, the induction of cell proliferation and cytokine production and promotion of T-cell survival. Enhances the production of IL4 and IL10 in T-cells in conjunction with TCR/CD3 ligation and CD40L costimulation (PubMed:8617933). Isoform 3 enhances CD40L-mediated activation of NF-kappa-B and kinases MAPK8 and PAK2 in T-cells (PubMed:15067037). From Homo sapiens (Human).
   8986..9013    +  misc_feature   MCS (fragment): multiple cloning site
   9021..9731    +  CDS            mTFP1: monomeric teal (cyan) fluorescent protein (Ai et al., 2006) mammalian codon-optimized
   9743..9773    +  misc_feature   MCS (fragment): pUC18/19 multiple cloning site
   9774..9792    +  misc_feature   MCS (fragment): pBluescript multiple cloning site
   9792..10380   +  misc_feature   WPRE: woodchuck hepatitis virus posttranscriptional regulatory element
  10381..21      +  misc_feature   MCS (fragment) (across the origin): pBluescript multiple cloning site
