[The description below was written by a language model from this plasmid's Addgene catalogue record and pLannotate feature annotations shown in this document.]
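Description:
pHR-CD28-mTFP1 is an HIV-1-derived lentiviral transfer plasmid built on the pHR backbone for expressing human CD28 fused to a teal fluorescent protein in mammalian cells. In bacteria it is maintained through a high-copy ColE1/pUC-type origin and selected with ampicillin via the β-lactamase gene. The backbone also carries remnants of older vector ancestry, including fragments of the tetracycline resistance gene, rop and bom from pBR322, and an SV40 promoter–gpt–SV40 small t intron/poly(A) cassette. These lie outside the region packaged into virus. The gpt coding sequence is annotated only as two fragments, so it may not be intact.

The viral portion runs from a truncated 5' LTR through the Ψ packaging signal with a partial gag sequence, the Rev response element for Rev-dependent nuclear export of the genomic RNA, and the cPPT/CTS element that aids nuclear import of the reverse-transcribed genome. It ends in a ΔU3 self-inactivating 3' LTR, which removes LTR promoter activity after integration. Expression therefore depends on the internal spleen focus-forming virus (SFFV) promoter, a strong promoter that performs well in haematopoietic cells. It drives the CD28 coding sequence, which is joined by a short linker derived from cloning-site sequence to mammalian codon-optimised mTFP1 at the C terminus, placing the fluorophore on the cytoplasmic tail of this T-cell co-stimulatory receptor. A WPRE downstream of the fusion enhances transcript stability and expression.

No mammalian selection marker lies within the packaged region, so transduced cells would be identified by mTFP1 fluorescence. The associated publication concerns B7:CD28 interactions and CD28 co-stimulation in T cells, which fits using the construct to image or track CD28 localisation in transduced cells. Virus production requires separate packaging and envelope plasmids.
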