Addgene plasmid #223638: pHR-CD28-mTFP1
Purpose: Lentiviral expression of human CD28 with mTFP1 tag in mammalian cells
Depositing lab: Enfu Hui. Depositing organization: University of California, San Diego (UCSD). Publication: cis-B7:CD28 interactions at invaginated synaptic membranes provide CD28 co-stimulation and promote CD8(+) T cell function and anti-tumor immunity. Zhao Y, Caron C, Chan YY, Lee CK, Xu X, Zhang J, Masubuchi T, Wu C, Bui JD, Hui E. Immunity. 2023 Jun 13;56(6):1187-1203.e12. doi: 10.1016/j.immuni.2023.04.005. Epub 2023 May 8. PubMed 37160118.
Backbone
  Vector backbone: pHR
  Vector type: Lentiviral ; Mammalian Expression
Growth in bacteria
  Bacterial resistance: Ampicillin, 100 μg/mL
  Growth temperature: 37°C
  Growth strain: NEB Stable
  Copy number: High Copy
Gene/Insert
  Gene/Insert name: CD28
  Species: H. sapiens (human)
  Entrez Gene: CD28 (a.k.a. Tp44)
  Tag / fusion protein: mTFP1 (C terminal on insert)
  Cloning method: Gibson Cloning
  Sequencing primers: 5′ ccaatcagcctgcttctcgcttc; 3′ ccagaggttgattatcgataagc
Terms and licenses: Academic/Nonprofit Terms; Industry Terms: Not Available to Industry
Depositor comments: Plasmid lab code: L1244
How to cite: pHR-CD28-mTFP1 was a gift from Enfu Hui (Addgene plasmid # 223638 ; http://n2t.net/addgene:223638 ; RRID:Addgene_223638)
